>Addgene plasmid #35055 | IFI16-(192-393)-HinA-T220A | addgene partial sequence | sequence record 45036 | T7 5'-TAATACGACTCACTATAGGG-3'
AATTCCCTCTGAATATTTTGTTTACTTTAAGAAGGAGATATACCATGGGCAGCAGCCATCATCATCATCA
TCACAGCAGCGGCCTGGTGCCGCGCGGCAGCCATATGCAGGTAACTCCCAGAAGAAATGTTCTCCAAAAA
CGCCCAGTGATAGTGAAGGTACTGAGTACAACAAAGCCATTTGAATATGAGGCCCCAGAAATGGAGAAAA
AAATAATGTTTCATGCTACAGTGGCTACACAGACACAGTTCTTCCATGTGAAGGTTTTAAACACCAGCTT
GAAGGAGAAATTCAATGGAAAGAAAATCATCATCATATCAGATTATTTGGAATATGATAGTCTCCTAGAG
GTCAATGAAGAATCTACTGTATCTGAAGCTGGTCCTAACCAAACGTTTGAGGTTCCAAATAAAATCATCA
ACAGAGCAAAGGAAACTCTGAAGATTGATATTCTTCACAAACAAGCTTCAGGAAATATTGTATATGGGGT
ATTTATGCTACATAAGAAAACAGTAAATCAGAAGACCACAATCTACGAAATTCAGGATGATAGAGGAAAA
ATGGATGTAGTGGGGACAGGACAATGTCACAATATCCCCTGTGAAGAAGGAGATAAGCTCCAACTTTTCT
GCTTTCGACTTAGAAAAAAGAACCAGATGTCAAAACTGATTTCAGAAATGCATAGTTTTATCCAGATAAA
GAAAAAAACAAACTAGGGATCCGGCTGCTAACAAAGCCCGAAAGGAAGCTGAGTTGGCTGCTGCCACCGC
TGAGCAATAACTAGCATAACCCCTTGGGGCCTCTAAACGGGTCTTGAGGGGTTTTTTGCTGAAAGGAGGA
ACTATATCCGGATATCCCGCAAGAGGCCCGGCAGTACCGGCATAACCAAGCC
