[The description below was written by a language model from this plasmid's Addgene catalogue record.]
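Description:
IFI16-(192-393)-HinA-T220A is a bacterial expression plasmid built on the Novagen pET15b backbone (about 5.7 kb without insert) for producing a fragment of human interferon-inducible protein 16 (IFI16, also known as IFNGIP1 or PYHIN2) in E. coli. It is maintained as a high-copy plasmid under ampicillin selection and propagated in a standard cloning strain. Protein production is intended for a BL21(DE3)-type host that supplies T7 RNA polymerase and, in the codon-plus RIL variant noted by the depositor, extra tRNAs for codons that are rare in E. coli.

The roughly 600 bp insert encodes residues 192-393 of IFI16, corresponding to the HinA domain, and carries a T220A point substitution. It was cloned between the NdeI and BamHI sites, both of which are retained, which places the coding sequence in frame behind the N-terminal His tag supplied by the backbone. Transcription is driven by the T7 promoter and is induced with IPTG, as is usual for pET vectors. The His tag allows the recombinant domain to be purified by immobilised metal affinity chromatography.

The associated publication is a structural study of IFI16 and its interaction with the tumour suppressor p53, so the construct is suited to generating purified HinA domain for structural, biophysical or binding experiments. The record does not state the specific rationale for the T220A mutation. No annotated feature table is provided, so details beyond the catalogue fields, such as the exact linker between the tag and the insert, are not documented here.
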