Addgene plasmid #35055: IFI16-(192-393)-HinA-T220A
Depositing lab: Cheryl Arrowsmith. Depositing organization: University Health Network. Publication: Interferon-inducible protein 16: insight into the interaction with tumor suppressor p53. Liao JC, Lam R, Brazda V, Duan S, Ravichandran M, Ma J, Xiao T, Tempel W, Zuo X, Wang YX, Chirgadze NY, Arrowsmith CH. Structure. 2011 Mar 9;19(3):418-29. 10.1016/j.str.2010.12.015 PubMed 21397192.
Backbone
  Vector backbone: pET15b
  Backbone manufacturer: Novagen
  Backbone size w/o insert (bp): 5700
Growth in bacteria
  Bacterial resistance: Ampicillin, 100 μg/mL
  Growth temperature: 37°C
  Growth strain: DH5alpha
  Growth instructions: induce culture at OD600=0.8 with 1mM IPTG, 15oC overnight
  Copy number: High Copy
Gene/Insert
  Gene/Insert name: IFI16-(192-393)-HinA
  Species: H. sapiens (human)
  Insert size (bp): 603
  Mutation: Contains HinA domain: aa 192-393; T220A mutation
  Entrez Gene: IFI16 (a.k.a. IFNGIP1, PYHIN2)
  Promoter: T7
  Tag / fusion protein: His (N terminal on backbone)
  Cloning method: Restriction Enzyme; 5′ cloning site NdeI (not destroyed); 3′ cloning site BamHI (not destroyed)
  Sequencing primers: 5′ T7; 3′ T7-term
Terms and licenses: Academic/Nonprofit Terms; Industry Terms: Not Available to Industry
Depositor comments: Growth conditions for protein production: BL21DE3-Codon-plus-RIL
How to cite: IFI16-(192-393)-HinA-T220A was a gift from Cheryl Arrowsmith (Addgene plasmid # 35055 ; http://n2t.net/addgene:35055 ; RRID:Addgene_35055)
